Addgene plasmid #207597: pDWJ14
Purpose: GFP-AABB expression
Depositing lab: Colin Kleanthous. Depositing organization: University of Oxford. Publication: Tunable force transduction through the Escherichia coli cell envelope. Williams-Jones DP, Webby MN, Press CE, Gradon JM, Armstrong SR, Szczepaniak J, Kleanthous C. Proc Natl Acad Sci U S A. 2023 Nov 21;120(47):e2306707120. doi: 10.1073/pnas.2306707120. Epub 2023 Nov 16. PubMed 37972066.
Backbone
  Vector backbone: pBAD24
  Vector type: Bacterial Expression
Growth in bacteria
  Bacterial resistance: Ampicillin, 100 μg/mL
  Growth temperature: 37°C
  Growth strain: DH5alpha
  Copy number: Unknown
Gene/Insert
  Gene/Insert name: GFP-AABB
  Species: E. coli
  Insert size (bp): 2019
  Cloning method: Ligation Independent Cloning
Terms and licenses: Academic/Nonprofit Terms; Industry Terms: Not Available to Industry
How to cite: pDWJ14 was a gift from Colin Kleanthous (Addgene plasmid # 207597 ; http://n2t.net/addgene:207597 ; RRID:Addgene_207597)
