[The description below was written by a language model from this plasmid's Addgene catalogue record and pLannotate feature annotations shown in this document.]
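Description:
pDWJ14 is a bacterial expression plasmid built on the pBAD24 backbone for arabinose-inducible production of a GFP-tagged chimeric protein, recorded as "GFP-AABB", in E. coli. It replicates from a ColE1/pMB1-type origin and is selected with ampicillin through the bla (AmpR) gene and its own promoter. An M13 phage origin is also annotated, along with backbone remnants inherited from pBR322 (fragments of bom, rop, the tetracycline resistance gene and its promoter) that are not expected to be functional. The record lists the copy number as unknown.

Expression is controlled by the araBAD promoter together with the divergently transcribed araC regulator, which gives tight repression in the absence of L-arabinose and titratable induction when it is added. Downstream, the roughly 2 kb insert begins with GFPmut2, a rapidly maturing green fluorescent protein, followed by a short fragment annotated as a T7 gene 10 leader, which here lies between the fluorophore and the rest of the fusion. This is followed by a fragment of E. coli tolA and then a fragment of E. coli tonB. The annotations leave an unassigned gap between these two fragments. The name "AABB" is consistent with a hybrid in which the N-terminal portions derive from TolA and the C-terminal portions from TonB, although the record does not define the exact domain boundaries. Transcription ends at the rrnB T1 and T2 terminators.

TolA and TonB are the inner-membrane-anchored, periplasm-spanning components of the Tol-Pal and Ton systems. The associated study concerns force transduction across the E. coli cell envelope, so the construct fits fluorescence imaging and functional testing of domain-swapped TolA/TonB proteins in live cells.
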