Features (pLannotate 1.2.2; 19 found; start..end, strand, type, name):
     96..974     -  CDS            araC: L-arabinose regulatory protein; araC
   1001..1285    +  promoter       araBAD promoter: araBAD; promoter of the L-arabinose operon of E. coli; the araC regulatory gene is transcribed in the opposite direction (Guzman et al., 1995)
   1321..1341    +  misc_feature   MCS (fragment): pUC18/19 multiple cloning site
   1362..2075    +  CDS            GFPmut2: GFPmut2 is a basic (constitutively fluorescent) green fluorescent protein published in 1996, derived from Aequorea victoria. It is reported to be a very rapidly-maturing weak dimer.
   2076..2105    +  CDS            T7 tag (gene 10 leader) (fragment): leader peptide from bacteriophage T7 gene 10 promotes efficient translation in E. coli
   2118..2546    +  CDS            tolA (fragment): TOLA_ECOLI - Also known as cim, excC, lky. Experimental evidence at protein level: Swiss-Prot protein existence level 1. Part of the Tol-Pal system, which plays a role in outer membrane invagination during cell division and is important for maintaining outer membrane integrity (PubMed:1683466, PubMed:8416897, PubMed:11115123, PubMed:11994151, PubMed:17233825). The Tol-Pal system is also required for polar localization of chemoreceptors clusters (PubMed:24720726). The system also appears to be required for the activity of several outer membrane-localized enzymes with cell wall remodeling activi
   2775..3377    +  CDS            tonB (fragment): TONB_ECOLI - Also known as exbA. Experimental evidence at protein level: Swiss-Prot protein existence level 1. Interacts with outer membrane receptor proteins that carry out high-affinity binding and energy dependent uptake into the periplasmic space of specific substrates such as cobalamin, and various iron compounds (such as iron dicitrate, enterochelin, aerobactin, etc.). In the absence of TonB these receptors bind their substrates but do not carry out active transport. TonB also interacts with some colicins and is involved in the energy-dependent, irreversible steps of bacteriophages phi 8
   3380..3404    +  misc_feature   MCS (fragment): pUC18/19 multiple cloning site
   3488..3603    +  ncRNA          5S rRNA: Accession: RF00001 - 5S ribosomal RNA
   3607..3693    +  terminator     rrnB T1 terminator: Escherichia coli rrnB; transcription terminator T1 from the E. coli rrnB gene
   3785..3812    +  terminator     rrnB T2 terminator: transcription terminator T2 from the E. coli rrnB gene
   3831..3922    +  promoter       AmpR promoter: bla
   3923..4783    +  CDS            AmpR: β-lactamase; bla; confers resistance to ampicillin, carbenicillin, and related antibiotics
   4825..5205    +  rep_origin     M13 ori (sequence partly withheld): M13 bacteriophage origin of replication; arrow indicates direction of (+) strand synthesis
   5391..5979    +  rep_origin     ori: high-copy-number ColE1/pMB1/pBR322/pUC origin of replication
   6165..6216    -  misc_feature   bom (fragment): basis of mobility region from pBR322
   6332..6371    -  CDS            rop (fragment): Rop protein, which maintains plasmids at low copy number; rop
   6372..6557    -  CDS            TcR (fragment): tetracycline efflux protein; tet; confers resistance to tetracycline
   6567..6       +  promoter       tet promoter (fragment) (across the origin): E. coli promoter for tetracycline efflux protein gene
>Addgene plasmid #207597 | pDWJ14 | addgene full sequence | sequence record 414350 | Addgene NGS Result
ATCGATGCATAATGTGCCTGTCAAATGGACGAAGCAGGGATTCTGCAAACCCTATGCTACTCCGTCAAGC
CGTCAATTGTCTGATTCGTTACCAATTATGACAACTTGACGGCTACATCATTCACTTTTTCTTCACAACC
GGCACGGAACTCGCTCGGGCTGGCCCCGGTGCATTTTTTAAATACCCGCGAGAAATAGAGTTGATCGTCA
AAACCAACATTGCGACCGACGGTGGCGATAGGCATCCGGGTGGTGCTCAAAAGCAGCTTCGCCTGGCTGA
TACGTTGGTCCTCGCGCCAGCTTAAGACGCTAATCCCTAACTGCTGGCGGAAAAGATGTGACAGACGCGA
CGGCGACAAGCAAACATGCTGTGCGACGCTGGCGATATCAAAATTGCTGTCTGCCAGGTGATCGCTGATG
TACTGACAAGCCTCGCGTACCCGATTATCCATCGGTGGATGGAGCGACTCGTTAATCGCTTCCATGCGCC
GCAGTAACAATTGCTCAAGCAGATTTATCGCCAGCAGCTCCGAATAGCGCCCTTCCCCTTGCCCGGCGTT
AATGATTTGCCCAAACAGGTCGCTGAAATGCGGCTGGTGCGCTTCATCCGGGCGAAAGAACCCCGTATTG
GCAAATATTGACGGCCAGTTAAGCCATTCATGCCAGTAGGCGCGCGGACGAAAGTAAACCCACTGGTGAT
ACCATTCGCGAGCCTCCGGATGACGACCGTAGTGATGAATCTCTCCTGGCGGGAACAGCAAAATATCACC
CGGTCGGCAAACAAATTCTCGTCCCTGATTTTTCACCACCCCCTGACCGCGAATGGTGAGATTGAGAATA
TAACCTTTCATTCCCAGCGGTCGGTCGATAAAAAAATCGAGATAACCGTTGGCCTCAATCGGCGTTAAAC
CCGCCACCAGATGGGCATTAAACGAGTATCCCGGCAGCAGGGGATCATTTTGCGCTTCAGCCATACTTTT
CATACTCCCGCCATTCAGAGAAGAAACCAATTGTCCATATTGCATCAGACATTGCCGTCACTGCGTCTTT
TACTGGCTCTTCTCGCTAACCAAACCGGTAACCCCGCTTATTAAAAGCATTCTGTAACAAAGCGGGACCA
AAGCCATGACAAAAACGCGTAACAAAAGTGTCTATAATCACGGCAGAAAAGTCCACATTGATTATTTGCA
CGGCGTCACACTTTGCTATGCCATAGCATTTTTATCCATAAGATTAGCGGATCCTACCTGACGCTTTTTA
TCGCAACTCTCTACTGTTTCTCCATACCCGTTTTTTGGGCTAGCAGGAGGAATTCACCATGGTACCCGGG
GATCCTCTAGATTTAAGAAGGAGATATACATATGAGTAAAGGAGAAGAACTTTTCACTGGAGTTGTCCCA
ATTCTTGTTGAATTAGATGGTGATGTTAATGGGCACAAATTTTCTGTCAGTGGAGAGGGTGAAGGTGATG
CAACATACGGAAAACTTACCCTTAAATTTATTTGCACTACTGGAAAACTACCTGTTCCATGGCCAACACT
TGTCACTACTTTCGCGTATGGTCTTCAATGCTTTGCGAGATACCCAGATCATATGAAACAGCATGACTTT
TTCAAGAGTGCCATGCCCGAAGGTTATGTACAGGAAAGAACTATATTTTTCAAAGATGACGGGAACTACA
AGACACGTGCTGAAGTCAAGTTTGAAGGTGATACCCTTGTTAATAGAATCGAGTTAAAAGGTATTGATTT
TAAAGAAGATGGAAACATTCTTGGACACAAATTGGAATACAACTATAACTCACACAATGTATACATCATG
GCAGACAAACAAAAGAATGGAATCAAAGTTAACTTCAAAATTAGACACAACATTGAAGATGGAAGCGTTC
AACTAGCAGACCATTATCAACAAAATACTCCAATTGGCGATGGCCCTGTCCTTTTACCAGACAACCATTA
CCTGTCCACACAATCTGCCCTTTCGAAAGATCCCAACGAAAAGAGAGACCACATGGTCCTTCTTGAGTTT
GTAACAGCTGCTGGGATTACACATGGCATGGATGAACTATACAAAGCTAGCATGACTGGTGGACAGCAAA
TGGGTCGCGGATCCGTGTCAAAGGCAACCGAACAAAACGACAAGCTCAAGCGGGCGATAATTATTTCAGC
AGTGCTGCATGTCATCTTATTTGCGGCGCTGATCTGGAGTTCGTTCGATGAGAATATAGAAGCTTCAGCC
GGAGGCGGCGGTGGTTCGTCCATCGACGCTGTCATGGTTGATTCAGGTGCGGTAGTTGAGCAGTACAAAC
GCATGCAAAGCCAGGAATCAAGCGCGAAGCGTTCTGATGAACAGCGCAAGATGAAGGAACAGCAGGCTGC
TGAAGAACTGCGTGAGAAACAAGCGGCTGAACAGGAACGCCTGAAGCAACTTGAGAAAGAGCGGTTAGCG
GCTCAGGAGCAGAAAAAGCAGGCTGAAGAAGCCGCAAAACAGGCCGAGTTAAAGCAGAAGCAAGCTGAAG
AGGCGGCAGCGAAAGCGGCGGCAGATGCTAAAGCGAAGGCCGAAGCAGATGCTAAAGCTGCGGAAGAAGC
AGCGAAGAAAGCGGCTGCAGACGCAAAGAAAAAAGCAGAAGCAGAAGCCGCCAAAGCCGCAGCCGAAGCG
CAGAAAAAAGCCGAGGCAGCCGCTGCGGCACTGAAGAAGAAAGCGGAAGCGGCAGAAGCAGCTGCAGCTG
AAGCAAGAAAGAAAGCGGCAACTGAAGCTGCTGAAAAAGCCAAACCTGCGCCTGCGCAGCCGATTTCTGT
CACGATGGTTACGCCTGCTGATCTCGAACCGCCACAAGCCGTTCAGCCGCCACCGGAGCCGGTGGTAGAG
CCAGAACCGGAACCTGAGCCGATCCCCGAACCGCCAAAAGAAGCACCGGTGGTCATTGAAAAGCCGAAGC
CGAAACCTAAGCCAAAACCGAAGCCGGTGAAAAAGGTACAGGAGCAGCCAAAACGCGATGTCAAACCCGT
AGAGTCGCGTCCGGCATCACCGTTTGAAAATACGGCACCGGCACGCCTGACATCAAGTACAGCAACGGCT
GCAACCAGCAAGCCGGTTACCAGTGTGGCTTCAGGACCACGCGCATTAAGCCGTAATCAGCCGCAGTATC
CGGCACGAGCACAGGCATTGCGCATTGAAGGGCAGGTTAAAGTTAAATTTGACGTTACGCCGGATGGTCG
CGTGGATAACGTACAAATCCTCTCAGCCAAGCCTGCGAACATGTTTGAGCGTGAGGTGAAAAATGCGATG
CGCAGATGGCGTTATGAGCCGGGTAAGCCAGGCAGTGGGATTGTGGTGAATATCCTGTTTAAAATTAACG
GCACCACCGAAATTCAGTAAGTCGACCTGCAGGCATGCAAGCTTGGCTGTTTTGGCGGATGAGAGAAGAT
TTTCAGCCTGATACAGATTAAATCAGAACGCAGAAGCGGTCTGATAAAACAGAATTTGCCTGGCGGCAGT
AGCGCGGTGGTCCCACCTGACCCCATGCCGAACTCAGAAGTGAAACGCCGTAGCGCCGATGGTAGTGTGG
GGTCTCCCCATGCGAGAGTAGGGAACTGCCAGGCATCAAATAAAACGAAAGGCTCAGTCGAAAGACTGGG
CCTTTCGTTTTATCTGTTGTTTGTCGGTGAACGCTCTCCTGAGTAGGACAAATCCGCCGGGAGCGGATTT
GAACGTTGCGAAGCAACGGCCCGGAGGGTGGCGGGCAGGACGCCCGCCATAAACTGCCAGGCATCAAATT
AAGCAGAAGGCCATCCTGACGGATGGCCTTTTTGCGTTTCTACAAACTCTTTTGTTTATTTTTCTAAATA
CATTCAAATATGTATCCGCTCATGAGACAATAACCCTGATAAATGCTTCAATAATATTGAAAAAGGAAGA
GTATGAGTATTCAACATTTCCGTGTCGCCCTTATTCCCTTTTTTGCGGCATTTTGCCTTCCTGTTTTTGC
TCACCCAGAAACGCTGGTGAAAGTAAAAGATGCTGAAGATCAGTTGGGTGCACGAGTGGGTTACATCGAA
CTGGATCTCAACAGCGGTAAGATCCTTGAGAGTTTTCGCCCCGAAGAACGTTTTCCAATGATGAGCACTT
TTAAAGTTCTGCTATGTGGCGCGGTATTATCCCGTGTTGACGCCGGGCAAGAGCAACTCGGTCGCCGCAT
ACACTATTCTCAGAATGACTTGGTTGAGTACTCACCAGTCACAGAAAAGCATCTTACGGATGGCATGACA
GTAAGAGAATTATGCAGTGCTGCCATAACCATGAGTGATAACACTGCGGCCAACTTACTTCTGACAACGA
TCGGAGGACCGAAGGAGCTAACCGCTTTTTTGCACAACATGGGGGATCATGTAACTCGCCTTGATCGTTG
GGAACCGGAGCTGAATGAAGCCATACCAAACGACGAGCGTGACACCACGATGCCTGTAGCAATGGCAACA
ACGTTGCGCAAACTATTAACTGGCGAACTACTTACTCTAGCTTCCCGGCAACAATTAATAGACTGGATGG
AGGCGGATAAAGTTGCAGGACCACTTCTGCGCTCGGCCCTTCCGGCTGGCTGGTTTATTGCTGATAAATC
TGGAGCCGGTGAGCGTGGGTCTCGCGGTATCATTGCAGCACTGGGGCCAGATGGTAAGCCCTCCCGTATC
GTAGTTATCTACACGACGGGGAGTCAGGCAACTATGGATGAACGAAATAGACAGATCGCTGAGATAGGTG
CCTCACTGATTAAGCATTGGTAACTGTCAGACCAAGTTTACTCATATATACTTTAGATTGATT
[125 nt withheld, positions 4824-4948]
C
[141 nt withheld, positions 4950-5090]
CCTTTGACGTTGGAGTCCACGTTCTTT
[37 nt withheld, positions 5118-5154]
ACCCTATCTCGGGCTATTCTTTTGATTTATAAGGGATTTTGCCGATTTCGGCCTATTGGTTAAAAAATGA
GCTGATTTAACAAAAATTTAACGCGAATTTTAACAAAATATTAACGTTTACAATTTAAAAGGATCTAGGT
GAAGATCCTTTTTGATAATCTCATGACCAAAATCCCTTAACGTGAGTTTTCGTTCCACTGAGCGTCAGAC
CCCGTAGAAAAGATCAAAGGATCTTCTTGAGATCCTTTTTTTCTGCGCGTAATCTGCTGCTTGCAAACAA
AAAAACCACCGCTACCAGCGGTGGTTTGTTTGCCGGATCAAGAGCTACCAACTCTTTTTCCGAAGGTAAC
TGGCTTCAGCAGAGCGCAGATACCAAATACTGTCCTTCTAGTGTAGCCGTAGTTAGGCCACCACTTCAAG
AACTCTGTAGCACCGCCTACATACCTCGCTCTGCTAATCCTGTTACCAGTGGCTGCTGCCAGTGGCGATA
AGTCGTGTCTTACCGGGTTGGACTCAAGACGATAGTTACCGGATAAGGCGCAGCGGTCGGGCTGAACGGG
GGGTTCGTGCACACAGCCCAGCTTGGAGCGAACGACCTACACCGAACTGAGATACCTACAGCGTGAGCTA
TGAGAAAGCGCCACGCTTCCCGAAGGGAGAAAGGCGGACAGGTATCCGGTAAGCGGCAGGGTCGGAACAG
GAGAGCGCACGAGGGAGCTTCCAGGGGGAAACGCCTGGTATCTTTATAGTCCTGTCGGGTTTCGCCACCT
CTGACTTGAGCGTCGATTTTTGTGATGCTCGTCAGGGGGGCGGAGCCTATGGAAAAACGCCAGCAACGCG
GCCTTTTTACGGTTCCTGGCCTTTTGCTGGCCTTTTGCTCACATGTTCTTTCCTGCGTTATCCCCTGATT
CTGTGGATAACCGTATTACCGCCTTTGAGTGAGCTGATACCGCTCGCCGCAGCCGAACGACCGAGCGCAG
CGAGTCAGTGAGCGAGGAAGCGGAAGAGCGCCTGATGCGGTATTTTCTCCTTACGCATCTGTGCGGTATT
TCACACCGCATAGGGTCATGGCTGCGCCCCGACACCCGCCAACACCCGCTGACGCGCCCTGACGGGCTTG
TCTGCTCCCGGCATCCGCTTACAGACAAGCTGTGACCGTCTCCGGGAGCTGCATGTGTCAGAGGTTTTCA
CCGTCATCACCGAAACGCGCGAGGCAGAAGGAGATGGCGCCCAACAGTCCCCCGGCCACGGGGCCTGCCA
CCATACCCACGCCGAAACAAGCGCTCATGAGCCCGAAGTGGCGAGCCCGATCTTCCCCATCGGTGATGTC
GGCGATATAGGCGCCAGCAACCGCACCTGTGGCGCCGGTGATGCCGGCCACGATGCGTCCGGCGTAGAGG
ATCTGCTCATGTTTGACAGCTTATC
